Addgene plasmid #130981: pET22b-mEB1-eGFP-6xHis
Purpose: Bacterial expression of mouse EB1-GFP-6xHis for protein purification.
Depositing lab: Anne Straube. Depositing organization: University of Warwick. Publication: Spatial positioning of EB family proteins at microtubule tips involves distinct nucleotide-dependent binding properties. Roth D, Fitton BP, Chmel NP, Wasiluk N, Straube A. J Cell Sci. 2018 Oct 31;132(4). pii: jcs.219550. doi: 10.1242/jcs.219550. PubMed 30262468.
Backbone
  Vector backbone: pET22b
  Backbone manufacturer: Novagen
  Vector type: Bacterial Expression
Growth in bacteria
  Bacterial resistance: Ampicillin, 100 μg/mL
  Growth temperature: 37°C
  Growth strain: DH5alpha
  Copy number: Low Copy
Gene/Insert
  Gene/Insert name: EB1-GFP-6xHis (alt name: Mapre1)
  Species: M. musculus (mouse)
  Entrez Gene: Mapre1 (a.k.a. 5530600P05Rik, BIM1p, D2Ertd459e, Eb1)
  Promoter: T7
  Tag / fusion protein: eGFP-6xHis (C terminal on insert)
  Cloning method: Restriction Enzyme; 5′ cloning site NdeI (not destroyed); 3′ cloning site EcoRI (not destroyed)
  Sequencing primers: 5′ unknown
Terms and licenses: Academic/Nonprofit Terms; Industry Terms: Not Available to Industry
How to cite: pET22b-mEB1-eGFP-6xHis was a gift from Anne Straube (Addgene plasmid # 130981 ; http://n2t.net/addgene:130981 ; RRID:Addgene_130981)
