[The description below was written by a language model from this plasmid's Addgene catalogue record and pLannotate feature annotations shown in this document.]
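Description:
pET22b-mEB1-eGFP-6xHis is a 6,905 nt bacterial expression plasmid built on the Novagen pET22b backbone, designed to produce mouse EB1 (Mapre1) fused to EGFP and a hexahistidine tag for protein purification. It replicates from a pBR322-type ColE1 origin. The rop gene and the bom mobilisation region are also present, which fits the catalogue's low-copy designation. Selection is through the β-lactamase gene (AmpR), which confers ampicillin resistance. An f1 origin is also present, as are short non-functional remnants of the pBR322 tetracycline resistance gene that the annotation software picked up from the backbone.

The expression cassette is a standard T7lac arrangement. A T7 promoter is followed immediately by a lac operator and then the phage T7 gene 10 ribosome binding site. Next comes the Mapre1 coding sequence, joined at its C terminus to EGFP and a His tag, and the unit ends at the T7 terminator. The tag is annotated as a fragment of a longer His tag, but its length matches six histidines. The plasmid carries its own lacI gene and promoter, so the lac repressor keeps the operator occupied until IPTG is added. Transcription requires a host that supplies T7 RNA polymerase. The insert was cloned between NdeI and EcoRI, and because NdeI lies at the start codon, the pelB leader normally found in pET22b is likely to have been bypassed; no leader is annotated.

EB1 is a plus-end tracking protein that binds growing microtubule ends. The His tag allows metal-affinity purification, and the EGFP makes the recombinant protein directly visible. This suits it to in vitro studies of how EB family proteins bind at microtubule tips.
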