Features (pLannotate 1.2.2; 20 found; start..end, strand, type, name):
     26..73      -  terminator     T7 terminator: transcription terminator for bacteriophage T7 RNA polymerase
     81..130     -  CDS            SET1 (fragment): solubility-enhancement tag derived from T7 phage gene 10B
    140..157     -  CDS            9xHis (fragment): 9xHis affinity tag
    176..892     -  CDS            EGFP: EGFP is a basic (constitutively fluorescent) green fluorescent protein published in 1996, derived from Aequorea victoria. It is reported to be a rapidly-maturing weak dimer with moderate acid sensitivity.
    902..1705    -  CDS            Mapre1: MARE1_MOUSE - Experimental evidence at protein level: Swiss-Prot protein existence level 1. Plus-end tracking protein (+TIP) that binds to the plus-end of microtubules and regulates the dynamics of the microtubule cytoskeleton. Promotes cytoplasmic microtubule nucleation and elongation. May be involved in spindle function by stabilizing microtubules and anchoring them at centrosomes. Also acts as a regulator of minus-end microtubule organization: interacts with the complex formed by AKAP9 and PDE4DIP, leading to recruit CAMSAP2 to the Golgi apparatus, thereby tethering non-centrosomal minus-en
   1713..1735    -  RBS            RBS: efficient ribosome binding site from bacteriophage T7 gene 10 (Olins and Rangwala, 1989)
   1750..1774    -  protein_bind   lac operator: The lac repressor binds to the lac operator to inhibit transcription in E. coli. This inhibition can be relieved by adding lactose or isopropyl-β-D-thiogalactopyranoside (IPTG). lac repressor encoded by lacI
   1775..1793    -  promoter       T7 promoter: promoter for bacteriophage T7 RNA polymerase
   1815..2094    +  CDS            TcR (fragment): tetracycline efflux protein; tet; confers resistance to tetracycline
   2102..2179    +  promoter       lacI promoter: lacI
   2180..3262    +  CDS            lacI: lac repressor; lacI; The lac repressor binds to the lac operator to inhibit transcription in E. coli. This inhibition can be relieved by adding lactose or isopropyl-β-D-thiogalactopyranoside (IPTG).
   3275..3296    +  protein_bind   CAP binding site: CAP binding activates transcription in the presence of cAMP. E. coli catabolite activator protein
   3311..3602    +  CDS            TcR (fragment): tetracycline efflux protein; tet; confers resistance to tetracycline
   3674..4054    -  CDS            YPB1_ECOLX: Protein predicted: Swiss-Prot protein existence level 4. From Escherichia coli.
   4071..4262    +  CDS            rop: Rop protein, which maintains plasmids at low copy number; rop
   4364..4503    +  misc_feature   bom: basis of mobility region from pBR322
   4689..5277    -  rep_origin     ori: high-copy-number ColE1/pMB1/pBR322/pUC origin of replication
   5448..6308    -  CDS            AmpR: β-lactamase; bla; confers resistance to ampicillin, carbenicillin, and related antibiotics
   6309..6413    -  promoter       AmpR promoter: bla
   6466..6894    -  rep_origin     f1 ori (sequence partly withheld): f1 bacteriophage origin of replication; arrow indicates direction of (+) strand synthesis
>Addgene plasmid #130981 | pET22b-mEB1-eGFP-6xHis | addgene full sequence | sequence record 259161 | Addgene NGS Result
ATCCGGATATAGTTCCTCCTTTCAGCAAAAAACCCCTCAAGACCCGTTTAGAGGCCCCAAGGGGTTATGC
TAGTTATTGCTCAGCGGTGGCAGCAGCCAACTCAGCTTCCTTTCGGGCTTTGTTAGCAGCCGGATCTCAG
TGGTGGTGGTGGTGGTGCTCGAGTGCGGCCGCGGACTTGTACAGCTCGTCCATGCCGAGAGTGATCCCGG
CGGCGGTCACGAACTCCAGCAGGACCATGTGATCGCGCTTCTCGTTGGGGTCTTTGCTCAGGGCGGACTG
GGTGCTCAGGTAGTGGTTGTCGGGCAGCAGCACGGGGCCGTCGCCGATGGGGGTGTTCTGCTGGTAGTGG
TCGGCGAGCTGCACGCTGCCGTCCTCGATGTTGTGGCGGATCTTGAAGTTCACCTTGATGCCGTTCTTCT
GCTTGTCGGCCATGATATAGACGTTGTGGCTGTTGTAGTTGTACTCCAGCTTGTGCCCCAGGATGTTGCC
GTCCTCCTTGAAGTCGATGCCCTTCAGCTCGATGCGGTTCACCAGGGTGTCGCCCTCGAACTTCACCTCG
GCGCGGGTCTTGTAGTTGCCGTCGTCCTTGAAGAAGATGGTGCGCTCCTGGACGTAGCCTTCGGGCATGG
CGGACTTGAAGAAGTCGTGCTGCTTCATGTGGTCGGGGTAGCGGCTGAAGCACTGCACGCCGTAGGTCAG
GGTGGTCACGAGGGTGGGCCAGGGCACGGGCAGCTTGCCGGTGGTGCAGATGAACTTCAGGGTCAGCTTG
CCGTAGGTGGCATCGCCCTCGCCCTCGCCGGACACGCTGAACTTGTGGCCGTTTACGTCGCCGTCCAGCT
CGACCAGGATGGGCACCACCCCGGTGAACAGCTCCTCGCCCTTGCTCACCATGGTGGATTCATACTCTTC
TTGTTCCTCCTGTGGGCCCCCTTCATCAGGTATCACAAAGCCTTCATCTGTGGCATAAAGAATATCTACA
ATCCTCTGCAGTACAGGGTCGTTTTCCCCCTCGTTCTCCTGGCAAATCAGTTCAATGTTCCTTAGCTTTC
CGAAGTAGAAGTCTCTCTCCTTCTCCAAGTCTTCAACAGTAAGCTTCAGTACTTTGACCTGCTGCATCAA
TTCAGCTGCTTCATCATCTCCATTGCCCACACCAGGATTCTTTCGCACCATTCCGGGGCCAGCCTTAGGA
GCTGCAGTAGTCCTCTGTGTTGCAATGGGTCTCTGTGGGGCTGCAGTACTGGAGCCGAGAGGTTTCTTCG
GTTTACTCAAAGCTGGGGCGACAAGAGAAGGAGCCACTGCAGTTTCTTGACCTTGTCTGGCAGCTACAGG
ATCATACTCTTTTCCATCATAATTTGCATCAAAAAACTTCTTGAACCATTGAACAAATTCAAAATTGTCC
TGAAATTTTCCTTTTACTAATTTATCCACAGGAATTATTTTGTCAACGCCCATCCTCTTGAAGCCTGCTT
GTAGTATTTTGAAGTTCTGGATATATTCATGTTCTAGCTTAGCTTGGAATTTCACTTTCTTCAAGGCAAT
GGATCCAGGGAAGAGCATGTCCATAAACTGACAATATGCAGCCCCTGAACACAACTGTTCTATCTTTGTC
AGATTCAACTGCAGAGATTCATTGATCCAAGCCAGCATGTCATGTCGACTTAGGTTATCACTGGTGACTG
ACGTAGAGTACACATTCACTGCCATATGTATATCTCCTTCTTAAAGTTAAACAAAATTATTTCTAGAGGG
GAATTGTTATCCGCTCACAATTCCCCTATAGTGAGTCGTATTAATTTCGCGGGATCGAGATCTCGATCCT
CTACGCCGGACGCATCGTGGCCGGCATCACCGGCGCCACAGGTGCGGTTGCTGGCGCCTATATCGCCGAC
ATCACCGATGGGGAAGATCGGGCTCGCCACTTCGGGCTCATGAGCGCTTGTTTCGGCGTGGGTATGGTGG
CAGGCCCCGTGGCCGGGGGACTGTTGGGCGCCATCTCCTTGCATGCACCATTCCTTGCGGCGGCGGTGCT
CAACGGCCTCAACCTACTACTGGGCTGCTTCCTAATGCAGGAGTCGCATAAGGGAGAGCGTCGAGATCCC
GGACACCATCGAATGGCGCAAAACCTTTCGCGGTATGGCATGATAGCGCCCGGAAGAGAGTCAATTCAGG
GTGGTGAATGTGAAACCAGTAACGTTATACGATGTCGCAGAGTATGCCGGTGTCTCTTATCAGACCGTTT
CCCGCGTGGTGAACCAGGCCAGCCACGTTTCTGCGAAAACGCGGGAAAAAGTGGAAGCGGCGATGGCGGA
GCTGAATTACATTCCCAACCGCGTGGCACAACAACTGGCGGGCAAACAGTCGTTGCTGATTGGCGTTGCC
ACCTCCAGTCTGGCCCTGCACGCGCCGTCGCAAATTGTCGCGGCGATTAAATCTCGCGCCGATCAACTGG
GTGCCAGCGTGGTGGTGTCGATGGTAGAACGAAGCGGCGTCGAAGCCTGTAAAGCGGCGGTGCACAATCT
TCTCGCGCAACGCGTCAGTGGGCTGATCATTAACTATCCGCTGGATGACCAGGATGCCATTGCTGTGGAA
GCTGCCTGCACTAATGTTCCGGCGTTATTTCTTGATGTCTCTGACCAGACACCCATCAACAGTATTATTT
TCTCCCATGAAGACGGTACGCGACTGGGCGTGGAGCATCTGGTCGCATTGGGTCACCAGCAAATCGCGCT
GTTAGCGGGCCCATTAAGTTCTGTCTCGGCGCGTCTGCGTCTGGCTGGCTGGCATAAATATCTCACTCGC
AATCAAATTCAGCCGATAGCGGAACGGGAAGGCGACTGGAGTGCCATGTCCGGTTTTCAACAAACCATGC
AAATGCTGAATGAGGGCATCGTTCCCACTGCGATGCTGGTTGCCAACGATCAGATGGCGCTGGGCGCAAT
GCGCGCCATTACCGAGTCCGGGCTGCGCGTTGGTGCGGATATCTCGGTAGTGGGATACGACGATACCGAA
GACAGCTCATGTTATATCCCGCCGTTAACCACCATCAAACAGGATTTTCGCCTGCTGGGGCAAACCAGCG
TGGACCGCTTGCTGCAACTCTCTCAGGGCCAGGCGGTGAAGGGCAATCAGCTGTTGCCCGTCTCACTGGT
GAAAAGAAAAACCACCCTGGCGCCCAATACGCAAACCGCCTCTCCCCGCGCGTTGGCCGATTCATTAATG
CAGCTGGCACGACAGGTTTCCCGACTGGAAAGCGGGCAGTGAGCGCAACGCAATTAATGTAAGTTAGCTC
ACTCATTAGGCACCGGGATCTCGACCGATGCCCTTGAGAGCCTTCAACCCAGTCAGCTCCTTCCGGTGGG
CGCGGGGCATGACTATCGTCGCCGCACTTATGACTGTCTTCTTTATCATGCAACTCGTAGGACAGGTGCC
GGCAGCGCTCTGGGTCATTTTCGGCGAGGACCGCTTTCGCTGGAGCGCGACGATGATCGGCCTGTCGCTT
GCGGTATTCGGAATCTTGCACGCCCTCGCTCAAGCCTTCGTCACTGGTCCCGCCACCAAACGTTTCGGCG
AGAAGCAGGCCATTATCGCCGGCATGGCGGCCCCACGGGTGCGCATGATCGTGCTCCTGTCGTTGAGGAC
CCGGCTAGGCTGGCGGGGTTGCCTTACTGGTTAGCAGAATGAATCACCGATACGCGAGCGAACGTGAAGC
GACTGCTGCTGCAAAACGTCTGCGACCTGAGCAACAACATGAATGGTCTTCGGTTTCCGTGTTTCGTAAA
GTCTGGAAACGCGGAAGTCAGCGCCCTGCACCATTATGTTCCGGATCTGCATCGCAGGATGCTGCTGGCT
ACCCTGTGGAACACCTACATCTGTATTAACGAAGCGCTGGCATTGACCCTGAGTGATTTTTCTCTGGTCC
CGCCGCATCCATACCGCCAGTTGTTTACCCTCACAACGTTCCAGTAACCGGGCATGTTCATCATCAGTAA
CCCGTATCGTGAGCATCCTCTCTCGTTTCATCGGTATCATTACCCCCATGAACAGAAATCCCCCTTACAC
GGAGGCATCAGTGACCAAACAGGAAAAAACCGCCCTTAACATGGCCCGCTTTATCAGAAGCCAGACATTA
ACGCTTCTGGAGAAACTCAACGAGCTGGACGCGGATGAACAGGCAGACATCTGTGAATCGCTTCACGACC
ACGCTGATGAGCTTTACCGCAGCTGCCTCGCGCGTTTCGGTGATGACGGTGAAAACCTCTGACACATGCA
GCTCCCGGAGACGGTCACAGCTTGTCTGTAAGCGGATGCCGGGAGCAGACAAGCCCGTCAGGGCGCGTCA
GCGGGTGTTGGCGGGTGTCGGGGCGCAGCCATGACCCAGTCACGTAGCGATAGCGGAGTGTATACTGGCT
TAACTATGCGGCATCAGAGCAGATTGTACTGAGAGTGCACCATTGCGGTGTGAAATACCGCACAGATGCG
TAAGGAGAAAATACCGCATCAGGCGCTCTTCCGCTTCCTCGCTCACTGACTCGCTGCGCTCGGTCGTTCG
GCTGCGGCGAGCGGTATCAGCTCACTCAAAGGCGGTAATACGGTTATCCACAGAATCAGGGGATAACGCA
GGAAAGAACATGTGAGCAAAAGGCCAGCAAAAGGCCAGGAACCGTAAAAAGGCCGCGTTGCTGGCGTTTT
TCCATAGGCTCCGCCCCCCTGACGAGCATCACAAAAATCGACGCTCAAGTCAGAGGTGGCGAAACCCGAC
AGGACTATAAAGATACCAGGCGTTTCCCCCTGGAAGCTCCCTCGTGCGCTCTCCTGTTCCGACCCTGCCG
CTTACCGGATACCTGTCCGCCTTTCTCCCTTCGGGAAGCGTGGCGCTTTCTCATAGCTCACGCTGTAGGT
ATCTCAGTTCGGTGTAGGTCGTTCGCTCCAAGCTGGGCTGTGTGCACGAACCCCCCGTTCAGCCCGACCG
CTGCGCCTTATCCGGTAACTATCGTCTTGAGTCCAACCCGGTAAGACACGACTTATCGCCACTGGCAGCA
GCCACTGGTAACAGGATTAGCAGAGCGAGGTATGTAGGCGGTGCTACAGAGTTCTTGAAGTGGTGGCCTA
ACTACGGCTACACTAGAAGGACAGTATTTGGTATCTGCGCTCTGCTGAAGCCAGTTACCTTCGGAAAAAG
AGTTGGTAGCTCTTGATCCGGCAAACAAACCACCGCTGGTAGCGGTGGTTTTTTTGTTTGCAAGCAGCAG
ATTACGCGCAGAAAAAAAGGATCTCAAGAAGATCCTTTGATCTTTTCTACGGGGTCTGACGCTCAGTGGA
ACGAAAACTCACGTTAAGGGATTTTGGTCATGAGATTATCAAAAAGGATCTTCACCTAGATCCTTTTAAA
TTAAAAATGAAGTTTTAAATCAATCTAAAGTATATATGAGTAAACTTGGTCTGACAGTTACCAATGCTTA
ATCAGTGAGGCACCTATCTCAGCGATCTGTCTATTTCGTTCATCCATAGTTGCCTGACTCCCCGTCGTGT
AGATAACTACGATACGGGAGGGCTTACCATCTGGCCCCAGTGCTGCAATGATACCGCGAGACCCACGCTC
ACCGGCTCCAGATTTATCAGCAATAAACCAGCCAGCCGGAAGGGCCGAGCGCAGAAGTGGTCCTGCAACT
TTATCCGCCTCCATCCAGTCTATTAATTGTTGCCGGGAAGCTAGAGTAAGTAGTTCGCCAGTTAATAGTT
TGCGCAACGTTGTTGCCATTGCTGCAGGCATCGTGGTGTCACGCTCGTCGTTTGGTATGGCTTCATTCAG
CTCCGGTTCCCAACGATCAAGGCGAGTTACATGATCCCCCATGTTGTGCAAAAAAGCGGTTAGCTCCTTC
GGTCCTCCGATCGTTGTCAGAAGTAAGTTGGCCGCAGTGTTATCACTCATGGTTATGGCAGCACTGCATA
ATTCTCTTACTGTCATGCCATCCGTAAGATGCTTTTCTGTGACTGGTGAGTACTCAACCAAGTCATTCTG
AGAATAGTGTATGCGGCGACCGAGTTGCTCTTGCCCGGCGTCAATACGGGATAATACCGCGCCACATAGC
AGAACTTTAAAAGTGCTCATCATTGGAAAACGTTCTTCGGGGCGAAAACTCTCAAGGATCTTACCGCTGT
TGAGATCCAGTTCGATGTAACCCACTCGTGCACCCAACTGATCTTCAGCATCTTTTACTTTCACCAGCGT
TTCTGGGTGAGCAAAAACAGGAAGGCAAAATGCCGCAAAAAAGGGAATAAGGGCGACACGGAAATGTTGA
ATACTCATACTCTTCCTTTTTCAATATTATTGAAGCATTTATCAGGGTTATTGTCTCATGAGCGGATACA
TATTTGAATGTATTTAGAAAAATAAACAAATAGGGGTTCCGCGCACATTTCCCCGAAAAGTGCCACCTAA
ATTGTAAGCGTTAATATTTTGTTAAAATTCGCGTTAAATTTTTGTTAAATCAGCTCATTTTTTAACCAAT
AGGCCGAAATCGGCAAAATCCCTTATAAATCAAAAGAATAGACCGAGATAGGGT
[37 nt withheld, positions 6565-6601]
AAAGAACGTGGACTCCAACGTCAAAGG
[49 nt withheld, positions 6629-6677]
T
[91 nt withheld, positions 6679-6769]
G
[124 nt withheld, positions 6771-6894]
CCCATTCGCCA
